>Addgene plasmid #36396 | alpha-0 CFP in pcDNA3.1 | depositor partial sequence | sequence record 45538 | pcDNA3.1
GACGGATCGGGAGATCTCCCGATCCCCTATGGTGCACTCTCAGTACAATCTGCTCTGATGCCGCATAGTT
AAGCCAGTATCTGCTCCCTGCTTGTGTGTTGGAGGTCGCTGAGTAGTGCGCGAGCAAAATTTAAGCTACA
ACAAGGCAAGGCTTGACCGACAATTGCATGAAGAATCTGCTTAGGGTTAGGCGTTTTGCGCTGCTTCGCG
ATGTACGGGCCAGATATACGCGTTGACATTGATTATTGACTAGTTATTAATAGTAATCAATTACGGGGTC
ATTAGTTCATAGCCCATATATGGAGTTCCGCGTTACATAACTTACGGTAAATGGCCCGCCTGGCTGACCG
CCCAACGACCCCCGCCCATTGACGTCAATAATGACGTATGTTCCCATAGTAACGCCAATAGGGACTTTCC
ATTGACGTCAATGGGTGGAGTATTTACGGTAAACTGCCCACTTGGCAGTACATCAAGTGTATCATATGCC
AAGTACGCCCCCTATTGACGTCAATGACGGTAAATGGCCCGCCTGGCATTATGCCCAGTACATGACCTTA
TGGGACTTTCCTACTTGGCAGTACATCTACGTATTAGTCATCGCTATTACCATGGTGATGCGGTTTTGGC
AGTACATCAATGGGCGTGGATAGCGGTTTGACTCACGGGGATTTCCAAGTCTCCACCCCATTGACGTCAA
TGGGAGTTTGTTTTGGCACCAAAATCAACGGGACTTTCCAAAATGTCGTAACAACTCCGCCCCATTGACG
CAAATGGGCGGTAGGCGTGTACGGTGGGAGGTCTATATAAGCAGAGCTCTCTGGCTAACTAGAGAACCCA
CTGCTTACTGGCTTATCGAAATTAATACGACTCACTATAGGGAGACCCAAGCTGGCTAGCGTTTAAACTT
AAGCTTGGTACCGAGCTCGGATCCACTAGTCCAGTGTGGTGGAATTCTGCAGATATCCAGCACAGTGGCG
GCCGCTCGAGTCTAGAGGGCCCGTTTAAACCCGCTGATCAGCCTCGACTGTGCCTTCTAGTTGCCAGCCA
TCTGTTGTTTGCCCCTCCCCCGTGCCTTCCTTGACCCTGGAAGGTGCCACTCCCACTGTCCTTTCCTAAT
AAAATGAGGAAATTGCATCGCATTGTCTGAGTAGGTGTCATTCTATTCTGGGGGGTGGGGTGGGGCAGGA
CAGCAAGGGGGAGGATTGGGAAGACAATAGCAGGCATGCTGGGGATGCGGTGGGCTCTATGGCTTCTGAG
GCGGAAAGAACCAGCTGGGGCTCTAGGGGGTATCCCC
[124 nt withheld, positions 1298-1421]
C
[91 nt withheld, positions 1423-1513]
A
[49 nt withheld, positions 1515-1563]
CCTTTGACGTTGGAGTCCACGTTCTTT
[37 nt withheld, positions 1591-1627]
ACCCTATCTCGGTCTATTCTTTTGATTTATAAGGGATTTTGCCGATTTCGGCCTATTGGTTAAAAAATGA
GCTGATTTAACAAAAATTTAACGCGAATTAATTCTGTGGAATGTGTGTCAGTTAGGGTGTGGAAAGTCCC
CAGGCTCCCCAGCAGGCAGAAGTATGCAAAGCATGCATCTCAATTAGTCAGCAACCAGGTGTGGAAAGTC
CCCAGGCTCCCCAGCAGGCAGAAGTATGCAAAGCATGCATCTCAATTAGTCAGCAACCATAGTCCCGCCC
CTAACTCCGCCCATCCCGCCCCTAACTCCGCCCAGTTCCGCCCATTCTCCGCCCCATGGCTGACTAATTT
TTTTTATTTATGCAGAGGCCGAGGCCGCCTCTGCCTCTGAGCTATTCCAGAAGTAGTGAGGAGGCTTTTT
TGGAGGCCTAGGCTTTTGCAAAAAGCTCCCGGGAGCTTGTATATCCATTTTCGGATCTGATCAAGAGACA
GGATGAGGATCGTTTCGCATGATTGAACAAGATGGATTGCACGCAGGTTCTCCGGCCGCTTGGGTGGAGA
GGCTATTCGGCTATGACTGGGCACAACAGACAATCGGCTGCTCTGATGCCGCCGTGTTCCGGCTGTCAGC
GCAGGGGCGCCCGGTTCTTTTTGTCAAGACCGACCTGTCCGGTGCCCTGAATGAACTGCAGGACGAGGCA
GCGCGGCTATCGTGGCTGGCCACGACGGGCGTTCCTTGCGCAGCTGTGCTCGACGTTGTCACTGAAGCGG
GAAGGGACTGGCTGCTATTGGGCGAAGTGCCGGGGCAGGATCTCCTGTCATCTCACCTTGCTCCTGCCGA
GAAAGTATCCATCATGGCTGATGCAATGCGGCGGCTGCATACGCTTGATCCGGCTACCTGCCCATTCGAC
CACCAAGCGAAACATCGCATCGAGCGAGCACGTACTCGGATGGAAGCCGGTCTTGTCGATCAGGATGATC
TGGACGAAGAGCATCAGGGGCTCGCGCCAGCCGAACTGTTCGCCAGGCTCAAGGCGCGCATGCCCGACGG
CGAGGATCTCGTCGTGACCCATGGCGATGCCTGCTTGCCGAATATCATGGTGGAAAATGGCCGCTTTTCT
GGATTCATCGACTGTGGCCGGCTGGGTGTGGCGGACCGCTATCAGGACATAGCGTTGGCTACCCGTGATA
TTGCTGAAGAGCTTGGCGGCGAATGGGCTGACCGCTTCCTCGTGCTTTACGGTATCGCCGCTCCCGATTC
GCAGCGCATCGCCTTCTATCGCCTTCTTGACGAGTTCTTCTGAGCGGGACTCTGGGGTTCGAAATGACCG
ACCAAGCGACGCCCAACCTGCCATCACGAGATTTCGATTCCACCGCCGCCTTCTATGAAAGGTTGGGCTT
CGGAATCGTTTTCCGGGACGCCGGCTGGATGATCCTCCAGCGCGGGGATCTCATGCTGGAGTTCTTCGCC
CACCCCAACTTGTTTATTGCAGCTTATAATGGTTACAAATAAAGCAATAGCATCACAAATTTCACAAATA
AAGCATTTTTTTCACTGCATTCTAGTTGTGGTTTGTCCAAACTCATCAATGTATCTTATCATGTCTGTAT
ACCGTCGACCTCTAGCTAGAGCTTGGCGTAATCATGGTCATAGCTGTTTCCTGTGTGAAATTGTTATCCG
CTCACAATTCCACACAACATACGAGCCGGAAGCATAAAGTGTAAAGCCTGGGGTGCCTAATGAGTGAGCT
AACTCACATTAATTGCGTTGCGCTCACTGCCCGCTTTCCAGTCGGGAAACCTGTCGTGCCAGCTGCATTA
ATGAATCGGCCAACGCGCGGGGAGAGGCGGTTTGCGTATTGGGCGCTCTTCCGCTTCCTCGCTCACTGAC
TCGCTGCGCTCGGTCGTTCGGCTGCGGCGAGCGGTATCAGCTCACTCAAAGGCGGTAATACGGTTATCCA
CAGAATCAGGGGATAACGCAGGAAAGAACATGTGAGCAAAAGGCCAGCAAAAGGCCAGGAACCGTAAAAA
GGCCGCGTTGCTGGCGTTTTTCCATAGGCTCCGCCCCCCTGACGAGCATCACAAAAATCGACGCTCAAGT
CAGAGGTGGCGAAACCCGACAGGACTATAAAGATACCAGGCGTTTCCCCCTGGAAGCTCCCTCGTGCGCT
CTCCTGTTCCGACCCTGCCGCTTACCGGATACCTGTCCGCCTTTCTCCCTTCGGGAAGCGTGGCGCTTTC
TCATAGCTCACGCTGTAGGTATCTCAGTTCGGTGTAGGTCGTTCGCTCCAAGCTGGGCTGTGTGCACGAA
CCCCCCGTTCAGCCCGACCGCTGCGCCTTATCCGGTAACTATCGTCTTGAGTCCAACCCGGTAAGACACG
ACTTATCGCCACTGGCAGCAGCCACTGGTAACAGGATTAGCAGAGCGAGGTATGTAGGCGGTGCTACAGA
GTTCTTGAAGTGGTGGCCTAACTACGGCTACACTAGAAGAACAGTATTTGGTATCTGCGCTCTGCTGAAG
CCAGTTACCTTCGGAAAAAGAGTTGGTAGCTCTTGATCCGGCAAACAAACCACCGCTGGTAGCGGTTTTT
TTGTTTGCAAGCAGCAGATTACGCGCAGAAAAAAAGGATCTCAAGAAGATCCTTTGATCTTTTCTACGGG
GTCTGACGCTCAGTGGAACGAAAACTCACGTTAAGGGATTTTGGTCATGAGATTATCAAAAAGGATCTTC
ACCTAGATCCTTTTAAATTAAAAATGAAGTTTTAAATCAATCTAAAGTATATATGAGTAAACTTGGTCTG
ACAGTTACCAATGCTTAATCAGTGAGGCACCTATCTCAGCGATCTGTCTATTTCGTTCATCCATAGTTGC
CTGACTCCCCGTCGTGTAGATAACTACGATACGGGAGGGCTTACCATCTGGCCCCAGTGCTGCAATGATA
CCGCGAGACCCACGCTCACCGGCTCCAGATTTATCAGCAATAAACCAGCCAGCCGGAAGGGCCGAGCGCA
GAAGTGGTCCTGCAACTTTATCCGCCTCCATCCAGTCTATTAATTGTTGCCGGGAAGCTAGAGTAAGTAG
TTCGCCAGTTAATAGTTTGCGCAACGTTGTTGCCATTGCTACAGGCATCGTGGTGTCACGCTCGTCGTTT
GGTATGGCTTCATTCAGCTCCGGTTCCCAACGATCAAGGCGAGTTACATGATCCCCCATGTTGTGCAAAA
AAGCGGTTAGCTCCTTCGGTCCTCCGATCGTTGTCAGAAGTAAGTTGGCCGCAGTGTTATCACTCATGGT
TATGGCAGCACTGCATAATTCTCTTACTGTCATGCCATCCGTAAGATGCTTTTCTGTGACTGGTGAGTAC
TCAACCAAGTCATTCTGAGAATAGTGTATGCGGCGACCGAGTTGCTCTTGCCCGGCGTCAATACGGGATA
ATACCGCGCCACATAGCAGAACTTTAAAAGTGCTCATCATTGGAAAACGTTCTTCGGGGCGAAAACTCTC
AAGGATCTTACCGCTGTTGAGATCCAGTTCGATGTAACCCACTCGTGCACCCAACTGATCTTCAGCATCT
TTTACTTTCACCAGCGTTTCTGGGTGAGCAAAAACAGGAAGGCAAAATGCCGCAAAAAAGGGAATAAGGG
CGACACGGAAATGTTGAATACTCATACTCTTCCTTTTTCAATATTATTGAAGCATTTATCAGGGTTATTG
TCTCATGAGCGGATACATATTTGAATGTATTTAGAAAAATAAACAAATAGGGGTTCCGCGCACATTTCCC
CGAAAAGTGCCACCTGACGTC
