>Addgene plasmid #36396 | alpha-0 CFP in pcDNA3.1 | addgene partial sequence | sequence record 58012 | CMV-F 5'-CGCAAATGGGCGGTAGGCGTG-3'
AGCAGAGCTCTCTGGCTAACTAGAGAACCCACTGCTTACTGGCTTATCGAAATTAATACGACTCACTATA
GGGAGACCCAAGCTGGCTAGCGTTTAAACTTAAGCTTGGTACCGAGCTCGGATCCACTAGTCCAGTGTGG
TGGAATTCATGGGATGTACTCTGAGCGCAGAGGAGAGAGCCGCCCTCGAGCGGAGCAAGGCGATTGAGAA
AAATCTCAAAGAAGATGGCATCAGCGCCGCCAAAGACGTGAAATTACTCCTGCTGGGGGCTGGAGAATCA
GGAAAAAGCACCATTGTGAAGCAGATGAAGATCATCCATGAAGATGGCTTCTCTGGAGAAGACGTAAAGC
AGTACAAGCCTGTCGTCTACAGCAACACCATCCAGTCTCTGGCAGCCATTGTGCGGGCCATGGATACTCT
GGGCGGTACCATGAGTAAAGGAGAAGAACTTTTCACTGGAGTTGTCCCAATTCTTGTTGAATTAGATGGT
GATGTTAATGGGCACAAATTTTCTGTCAGTGGAGAGGGTGAAGGTGATGCAACATACGGAAAACTTACCC
TTAAATTTATTTGCACTACTGGAAAACTACCTGTTCCATGGCCAACACTTGTCACTACTCTCACTTGGGG
TGTTCAATGCTTTTCAAGATACCCAGATCATATGAAACAGCATGACTTTTTCAAGAGTGCCATGCCCGAA
GGTTATGTACAGGAAAGAACTATATTTTTCAAAGATGACGGGAACTACAAGACACGTGCTGAAGTCAAGT
TTGAAGGTGATACCCTTGTTAATAGAATCGAGTTAAAAGGTATTGATTTTAAAGAAGATGGAAACATTCT
TGGACACAAATTGGAATACAACTATATCTCACACAATGTATACATCACGGCAGACAAACAAAAGAATGGA
ATCCAAAGCTA
