>Addgene plasmid #36396 | alpha-0 CFP in pcDNA3.1 | addgene partial sequence | sequence record 58198 | GFP_F
GAACTATACAAACTAGTGTGGAGTATGGTGACAAGGAGAGGAAGGCAGACTCCAAGATGGTGTGTGACGT
GGTGAGTCGCATGGAGGACACTGAACCATTCTCTGCAGAACTGCTTTCTGCCATGATGCGACTCTGGGGC
GACTCGGGGATCCAGGAGTGCTTCAACCGATCTCGGGAGTATCAGCTCAACGACTCTGCCAAATACTACC
TGGACAGCTTGGATCGGATTGGAGCCGCTGACTACCAGCCCACCGAGCAGGACATCCTCCGAACCAGGGT
CAAAACAACTGGCATCGTAGAAACCCACTTCACCTTCAAGAACCTCCACTTCAGGCTGTTTGACGTTGGG
GGCCAGCGATCTGAACGTAAGAAGTGGATCCACTGCTTCGAGGATGTCACGGCCATCATCTTCTGTGTCG
CACTCAGCGGCTATGACCAGGTGCTCCACGAGGACGAAACCACGAACCGCATGCACGAGTCTCTCATGCT
CTTCGACTCCATCTGTAACAACAAGTTTTTCATCGATACCTCCATCATTCTCTTCCTCAACAAGAAAGAC
CTCTTTGGCGAGAAGATTAAGAAGTCACCCTTGACCATCTGCTTTCCTGAATACCCAGGCTCCAACACCT
ATGAAGACGCAGCTGCCTACATCCAAACACAGTTTGAAAGCAAAAACCGCTCACCCAACAAAGAAATTTA
CTGTCACATGACTTGTGCCACAGACACGAATAATATCCAGGTGGTATTCGACGCCGTCACCGACATCATC
ATTGCCAACAATCTCCGGGGCTGTGGCTTGTACTGATCTAGAGGGCCCGTTTAAACCCGCTGATCAGCCT
CA
