[The description below was written by a language model from this plasmid's Addgene catalogue record.]
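Description:
alpha-0 CFP in pcDNA3.1 is a mammalian expression plasmid built on the commercial pcDNA3.1 backbone, with a total recorded size of about 7.3 kb. It is maintained as a high-copy plasmid in E. coli under ampicillin selection, and it carries a neomycin resistance marker so that transfected mammalian cells can be selected with G418. No feature table accompanies the record, so backbone elements beyond those listed in the catalogue fields are not individually documented here.

The payload is the rat G protein alpha-o subunit (Gnao1), cloned between the EcoRI and XbaI sites, both of which are retained, and expressed from the CMV promoter for strong constitutive transcription in mammalian cells. Rather than being attached to either terminus, cyan fluorescent protein is placed internally: KpnI and SpeI sites were engineered between amino acids 92 and 93 of alpha-o, and the CFP coding sequence was inserted there, yielding a single polypeptide with the fluorophore embedded within the alpha subunit. Internal tagging of this kind leaves both termini of the protein free of added sequence. The listed insert size of roughly 1.07 kb corresponds to the alpha-o coding region alone, with CFP accounting for part of the remaining difference between backbone and total size.

The associated publication describes a fluorescence resonance energy transfer-based sensor for monitoring receptor access to a G protein in living mammalian cells. In that context, the CFP-tagged alpha-o would plausibly serve as one fluorescent partner of a FRET pair, although the record does not specify the partner construct.
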