Addgene plasmid #36396: alpha-0 CFP in pcDNA3.1
Depositing lab: Narasimhan Gautam. Depositing organization: Washington University in Saint Louis. Publication: A fluorescence resonance energy transfer-based sensor indicates that receptor access to a G protein is unrestricted in a living mammalian cell. Azpiazu I, Gautam N. J Biol Chem. 2004 Jun 25;279(26):27709-18. Epub 2004 Apr 12. 10.1074/jbc.M403712200 PubMed 15078878.
Backbone
  Vector backbone: pcDNA3.1
  Backbone manufacturer: Invitrogen
  Backbone size w/o insert (bp): 5428
  Total vector size (bp): 7291
  Vector type: Mammalian Expression
  Selectable markers: Neomycin (select with G418)
Growth in bacteria
  Bacterial resistance: Ampicillin, 100 μg/mL
  Growth temperature: 37°C
  Growth strain: DH5alpha
  Copy number: High Copy
Gene/Insert
  Gene/Insert name: G protein alpha 0
  Species: R. norvegicus (rat)
  Insert size (bp): 1065
  Mutation: CFP inserted into the KpnI-SpeI sites engineered between a.a. 92 and 93 of alpha 0
  GenBank ID: NM_017327.1
  Entrez Gene: Gnao1 (a.k.a. Gnao, Hg1g, RATBPGTPC)
  Promoter: cmv
  Tag / fusion protein: CFP
  Cloning method: Restriction Enzyme; 5′ cloning site EcoRI (not destroyed); 3′ cloning site XbaI (not destroyed)
  Sequencing primers: 5′ T7 primer; 3′ BGH reverse primer
Terms and licenses: Academic/Nonprofit Terms; Industry Terms: Not Available to Industry
How to cite: alpha-0 CFP in pcDNA3.1 was a gift from Narasimhan Gautam (Addgene plasmid # 36396 ; http://n2t.net/addgene:36396 ; RRID:Addgene_36396)
